Addgene plasmid #213780: p104_gRNA_Sp_CD3e
Purpose: Expresses CRISPRi gRNA for CD3e promoter and GFP. gRNA driven by mU6.
Depositing lab: Howard Chang. Depositing organization: Stanford University. Publication: Bidirectional epigenetic editing reveals hierarchies in gene regulation. Pacalin NM, Steinhart Z, Shi Q, Belk JA, Dorovskyi D, Kraft K, Parker KR, Shy BR, Marson A, Chang HY. Nat Biotechnol. 2024 May 17. doi: 10.1038/s41587-024-02213-3. PubMed 38760566.
Backbone
  Vector backbone: lentiviral
  Vector type: Lentiviral, CRISPR
Growth in bacteria
  Bacterial resistance: Ampicillin, 100 μg/mL
  Growth temperature: 37°C
  Growth strain: NEB Stable
  Copy number: High Copy
Gene/Insert
  Gene/Insert name: Sp gRNA
  gRNA/shRNA sequence: GCCAAGTGAGGTAAAACCCGC
Terms and licenses: Academic/Nonprofit Terms; Industry Terms: Not Available to Industry
How to cite: p104_gRNA_Sp_CD3e was a gift from Howard Chang (Addgene plasmid # 213780 ; http://n2t.net/addgene:213780 ; RRID:Addgene_213780)
