[The description below was written by a language model from this plasmid's Addgene catalogue record and pLannotate feature annotations shown in this document.]
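Description:
p104_gRNA_Sp_CD3e is a lentiviral CRISPR guide RNA vector that expresses a Streptococcus pyogenes-type single guide RNA directed at the CD3e promoter for CRISPR interference, together with a GFP reporter. According to the catalogue entry the guide is driven by a mouse U6 promoter. The automated feature table does not annotate that promoter, but it does detect a fragment of the S. pyogenes tracrRNA scaffold spanning the sequence origin, consistent with an sgRNA cassette sitting just upstream of the reporter. The plasmid carries no Cas9 or dCas9 effector, so the repressor protein must be supplied separately. In bacteria it is maintained through a high-copy ColE1/pUC-type origin and selected with ampicillin via the β-lactamase gene.

The viral portion has a third-generation-style layout. A CMV enhancer/promoter replaces the upstream part of the 5' LTR to drive genomic RNA transcription in packaging cells. It is followed by the HIV-1 Ψ packaging signal with a partial gag sequence, the Rev response element for Rev-dependent nuclear export, and the cPPT/CTS, which aids nuclear import of the viral genome. Downstream of the guide cassette, a second CMV enhancer/promoter drives EGFP, which marks transduced cells, and a WPRE boosts transcript stability and expression ahead of the truncated 3' LTR region. Two loxP sites flank the guide and EGFP cassettes, so Cre recombinase could in principle excise them, although the record does not describe this use. The construct is suited to delivering a CD3e-targeting guide into mammalian cells for epigenetic silencing experiments, with GFP used to track or sort guide-bearing cells.
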