Features (pLannotate 1.2.2; 23 found; start..end, strand, type, name):
    183..486     +  enhancer       CMV enhancer: human cytomegalovirus immediate early enhancer
    487..690     +  promoter       CMV promoter: human cytomegalovirus (CMV) immediate early promoter
    724..1443    +  CDS            EGFP: the original enhanced GFP (Yang et al., 1996) mammalian codon-optimized
   1463..1496    +  protein_bind   loxP: Cre-mediated recombination occurs in the 8-bp core sequence (GCATACAT). Cre recombinase
   1529..1552    +  misc_feature   MCS (fragment): pBluescript multiple cloning site
   1552..2140    +  misc_feature   WPRE: woodchuck hepatitis virus posttranscriptional regulatory element
   2141..2160    +  misc_feature   MCS (fragment): pBluescript multiple cloning site
   2162..2662    +  CDS            nef (fragment): NEF_HV1LA - Experimental evidence at protein level: Swiss-Prot protein existence level 1. Extracellular Nef protein targets CD4(+) T-lymphocytes for apoptosis by interacting with CXCR4 surface receptors. From Human immunodeficiency virus type 1 group M subtype B (isolate Lai) (HIV-1).
   2669..2849    +  LTR            5' LTR (truncated): truncated 5' long terminal repeat (LTR) from HIV-1
   2911..3499    -  rep_origin     ori: high-copy-number ColE1/pMB1/pBR322/pUC origin of replication
   3670..4530    -  CDS            AmpR: β-lactamase; bla; confers resistance to ampicillin, carbenicillin, and related antibiotics
   4531..4635    -  promoter       AmpR promoter: bla
   4694..4746    -  misc_feature   bom (fragment): basis of mobility region from pBR322
   4901..5280    +  enhancer       CMV enhancer: human cytomegalovirus immediate early enhancer
   5281..5480    +  promoter       CMV promoter: human cytomegalovirus (CMV) immediate early promoter
   5498..5678    +  LTR            5' LTR (truncated): truncated 5' long terminal repeat (LTR) from HIV-1
   5725..5850    +  misc_feature   HIV-1 Ψ: packaging signal of human immunodeficiency virus type 1
   5834..6172    +  CDS            HIV-1 gag (fragment): gag protein from human immunodeficiency virus 1; gag
   6347..6580    +  misc_feature   RRE: The Rev response element (RRE) of HIV-1 allows for Rev-dependent mRNA export from the nucleus to the cytoplasm.
   6957..7057    +  CDS            Rev (fragment): human immunodeficiency virus 1 (HIV-1) Rev protein; rev; enhances nuclear export of unspliced and incompletely spliced viral mRNAs
   7107..7224    +  misc_feature   cPPT/CTS: central polypurine tract and central termination sequence of HIV-1
   7477..7510    +  protein_bind   loxP: Cre-mediated recombination occurs in the 8-bp core sequence (GCATACAT). Cre recombinase
   7636..58      +  misc_RNA       tracrRNA (fragment) (across the origin): trans-activating CRISPR RNA for the Streptococcus pyogenes CRISPR/Cas9 system
>Addgene plasmid #213780 | p104_gRNA_Sp_CD3e | addgene full sequence | sequence record 431901 | Addgene NGS Result
GCAAGTTTAAATAAGGCTAGTCCGTTATCAACTTGAAAAAGTGGCACCGAGTCGGTGCTTTTTTTCTCGA
GTACTAGGATCCATTAGGCGGCCGCGTGGATAACCGTATTACCGCCATGCATTAGTTATTAATAGTAATC
AATTACGGGGTCATTAGTTCATAGCCCATATATGGAGTTCCGCGTTACATAACTTACGGTAAATGGCCCG
CCTGGCTGACCGCCCAACGACCCCCGCCCATTGACGTCAATAATGACGTATGTTCCCATAGTAACGCCAA
TAGGGACTTTCCATTGACGTCAATGGGTGGAGTATTTACGGTAAACTGCCCACTTGGCAGTACATCAAGT
GTATCATATGCCAAGTACGCCCCCTATTGACGTCAATGACGGTAAATGGCCCGCCTGGCATTATGCCCAG
TACATGACCTTATGGGACTTTCCTACTTGGCAGTACATCTACGTATTAGTCATCGCTATTACCATGGTGA
TGCGGTTTTGGCAGTACATCAATGGGCGTGGATAGCGGTTTGACTCACGGGGATTTCCAAGTCTCCACCC
CATTGACGTCAATGGGAGTTTGTTTTGGCACCAAAATCAACGGGACTTTCCAAAATGTCGTAACAACTCC
GCCCCATTGACGCAAATGGGCGGTAGGCGTGTACGGTGGGAGGTCTATATAAGCAGAGCTGGTTTAGTGA
ACCGTCAGATCCGCTAGCCCACCATGGTGAGCAAGGGCGAGGAGCTGTTCACCGGGGTGGTGCCCATCCT
GGTCGAGCTGGACGGCGACGTAAACGGCCACAAGTTCAGCGTGTCTGGCGAGGGCGAGGGCGATGCCACC
TACGGCAAGCTGACCCTGAAGTTCATCTGCACCACCGGCAAGCTGCCCGTGCCCTGGCCCACCCTCGTGA
CCACCCTGACCTACGGCGTGCAGTGCTTCAGCCGCTACCCCGACCACATGAAGCAGCACGACTTCTTCAA
GTCCGCCATGCCCGAAGGCTACGTCCAGGAGCGCACCATCTTCTTCAAGGACGACGGCAACTACAAGACC
CGCGCCGAGGTGAAGTTCGAGGGCGACACCCTGGTGAACCGCATCGAGCTGAAGGGCATCGACTTCAAGG
AGGACGGCAACATCCTGGGGCACAAGCTGGAGTACAACTACAACAGCCACAACGTCTATATCATGGCCGA
CAAGCAGAAGAACGGCATCAAGGCGAACTTCAAGATCCGCCACAACATCGAGGACGGCAGCGTGCAGCTC
GCCGACCACTACCAGCAGAACACCCCCATCGGCGACGGCCCCGTGCTGCTGCCCGACAACCACTACCTGA
GCACCCAGTCCGCCCTGAGCAAAGACCCCAACGAGAAGCGCGATCACATGGTCCTGCTGGAGTTCGTGAC
CGCCGCCGGGATCACTCTCGGCATGGACGAGCTGTACAAGTAAGAATTCGTCGAGGGACCTAATAACTTC
GTATAGCATACATTATACGAAGTTATACATGTTTAAGGGTTCCGGTTCCACTAGGTACAATTCGATATCA
AGCTTATCGATAATCAACCTCTGGATTACAAAATTTGTGAAAGATTGACTGGTATTCTTAACTATGTTGC
TCCTTTTACGCTATGTGGATACGCTGCTTTAATGCCTTTGTATCATGCTATTGCTTCCCGTATGGCTTTC
ATTTTCTCCTCCTTGTATAAATCCTGGTTGCTGTCTCTTTATGAGGAGTTGTGGCCCGTTGTCAGGCAAC
GTGGCGTGGTGTGCACTGTGTTTGCTGACGCAACCCCCACTGGTTGGGGCATTGCCACCACCTGTCAGCT
CCTTTCCGGGACTTTCGCTTTCCCCCTCCCTATTGCCACGGCGGAACTCATCGCCGCCTGCCTTGCCCGC
TGCTGGACAGGGGCTCGGCTGTTGGGCACTGACAATTCCGTGGTGTTGTCGGGGAAATCATCGTCCTTTC
CTTGGCTGCTCGCCTGTGTTGCCACCTGGATTCTGCGCGGGACGTCCTTCTGCTACGTCCCTTCGGCCCT
CAATCCAGCGGACCTTCCTTCCCGCGGCCTGCTGCCGGCTCTGCGGCCTCTTCCGCGTCTTCGCCTTCGC
CCTCAGACGAGTCGGATCTCCCTTTGGGCCGCCTCCCCGCATCGATACCGTCGACCTCGATCGAGACCTA
GAAAAACATGGAGCAATCACAAGTAGCAATACAGCAGCTACCAATGCTGATTGTGCCTGGCTAGAAGCAC
AAGAGGAGGAGGAGGTGGGTTTTCCAGTCACACCTCAGGTACCTTTAAGACCAATGACTTACAAGGCAGC
TGTAGATCTTAGCCACTTTTTAAAAGAAAAGGGGGGACTGGAAGGGCTAATTCACTCCCAACGAAGACAA
GATATCCTTGATCTGTGGATCTACCACACACAAGGCTACTTCCCTGATTGGCAGAACTACACACCAGGGC
CAGGGATCAGATATCCACTGACCTTTGGATGGTGCTACAAGCTAGTACCAGTTGAGCAAGAGAAGGTAGA
AGAAGCCAATGAAGGAGAGAACACCCGCTTGTTACACCCTGTGAGCCTGCATGGGATGGATGACCCGGAG
AGAGAAGTATTAGAGTGGAGGTTTGACAGCCGCCTAGCATTTCATCACATGGCCCGAGAGCTGCATCCGG
ACTGTACTGGGTCTCTCTGGTTAGACCAGATCTGAGCCTGGGAGCTCTCTGGCTAACTAGGGAACCCACT
GCTTAAGCCTCAATAAAGCTTGCCTTGAGTGCTTCAAGTAGTGTGTGCCCGTCTGTTGTGTGACTCTGGT
AACTAGAGATCCCTCAGACCCTTTTAGTCAGTGTGGAAAATCTCTAGCAGCATGTGAGCAAAAGGCCAGC
AAAAGGCCAGGAACCGTAAAAAGGCCGCGTTGCTGGCGTTTTTCCATAGGCTCCGCCCCCCTGACGAGCA
TCACAAAAATCGACGCTCAAGTCAGAGGTGGCGAAACCCGACAGGACTATAAAGATACCAGGCGTTTCCC
CCTGGAAGCTCCCTCGTGCGCTCTCCTGTTCCGACCCTGCCGCTTACCGGATACCTGTCCGCCTTTCTCC
CTTCGGGAAGCGTGGCGCTTTCTCATAGCTCACGCTGTAGGTATCTCAGTTCGGTGTAGGTCGTTCGCTC
CAAGCTGGGCTGTGTGCACGAACCCCCCGTTCAGCCCGACCGCTGCGCCTTATCCGGTAACTATCGTCTT
GAGTCCAACCCGGTAAGACACGACTTATCGCCACTGGCAGCAGCCACTGGTAACAGGATTAGCAGAGCGA
GGTATGTAGGCGGTGCTACAGAGTTCTTGAAGTGGTGGCCTAACTACGGCTACACTAGAAGAACAGTATT
TGGTATCTGCGCTCTGCTGAAGCCAGTTACCTTCGGAAAAAGAGTTGGTAGCTCTTGATCCGGCAAACAA
ACCACCGCTGGTAGCGGTGGTTTTTTTGTTTGCAAGCAGCAGATTACGCGCAGAAAAAAAGGATCTCAAG
AAGATCCTTTGATCTTTTCTACGGGGTCTGACGCTCAGTGGAACGAAAACTCACGTTAAGGGATTTTGGT
CATGAGATTATCAAAAAGGATCTTCACCTAGATCCTTTTAAATTAAAAATGAAGTTTTAAATCAATCTAA
AGTATATATGAGTAAACTTGGTCTGACAGTTACCAATGCTTAATCAGTGAGGCACCTATCTCAGCGATCT
GTCTATTTCGTTCATCCATAGTTGCCTGACTCCCCGTCGTGTAGATAACTACGATACGGGAGGGCTTACC
ATCTGGCCCCAGTGCTGCAATGATACCGCGAGACCCACGCTCACCGGCTCCAGATTTATCAGCAATAAAC
CAGCCAGCCGGAAGGGCCGAGCGCAGAAGTGGTCCTGCAACTTTATCCGCCTCCATCCAGTCTATTAATT
GTTGCCGGGAAGCTAGAGTAAGTAGTTCGCCAGTTAATAGTTTGCGCAACGTTGTTGCCATTGCTACAGG
CATCGTGGTGTCACGCTCGTCGTTTGGTATGGCTTCATTCAGCTCCGGTTCCCAACGATCAAGGCGAGTT
ACATGATCCCCCATGTTGTGCAAAAAAGCGGTTAGCTCCTTCGGTCCTCCGATCGTTGTCAGAAGTAAGT
TGGCCGCAGTGTTATCACTCATGGTTATGGCAGCACTGCATAATTCTCTTACTGTCATGCCATCCGTAAG
ATGCTTTTCTGTGACTGGTGAGTACTCAACCAAGTCATTCTGAGAATAGTGTATGCGGCGACCGAGTTGC
TCTTGCCCGGCGTCAATACGGGATAATACCGCGCCACATAGCAGAACTTTAAAAGTGCTCATCATTGGAA
AACGTTCTTCGGGGCGAAAACTCTCAAGGATCTTACCGCTGTTGAGATCCAGTTCGATGTAACCCACTCG
TGCACCCAACTGATCTTCAGCATCTTTTACTTTCACCAGCGTTTCTGGGTGAGCAAAAACAGGAAGGCAA
AATGCCGCAAAAAAGGGAATAAGGGCGACACGGAAATGTTGAATACTCATACTCTTCCTTTTTCAATATT
ATTGAAGCATTTATCAGGGTTATTGTCTCATGAGCGGATACATATTTGAATGTATTTAGAAAAATAAACA
AATAGGGGTTCCGCGCACATTTCCCCGAAAAGTGCCACCTGACGTCGACGGATCGGGAGATCTCCCGATC
CCCTATGGTGCACTCTCAGTACAATCTGCTCTGATGCCGCATAGTTAAGCCAGTATCTGCTCCCTGCTTG
TGTGTTGGAGGTCGCTGAGTAGTGCGCGAGCAAAATTTAAGCTACAACAAGGCAAGGCTTGACCGACAAT
TGCATGAAGAATCTGCTTAGGGTTAGGCGTTTTGCGCTGCTTCGCGATGTACGGGCCAGATATACGCGTT
GACATTGATTATTGACTAGTTATTAATAGTAATCAATTACGGGGTCATTAGTTCATAGCCCATATATGGA
GTTCCGCGTTACATAACTTACGGTAAATGGCCCGCCTGGCTGACCGCCCAACGACCCCCGCCCATTGACG
TCAATAATGACGTATGTTCCCATAGTAACGCCAATAGGGACTTTCCATTGACGTCAATGGGTGGAGTATT
TACGGTAAACTGCCCACTTGGCAGTACATCAAGTGTATCATATGCCAAGTACGCCCCCTATTGACGTCAA
TGACGGTAAATGGCCCGCCTGGCATTATGCCCAGTACATGACCTTATGGGACTTTCCTACTTGGCAGTAC
ATCTACGTATTAGTCATCGCTATTACCATGGTGATGCGGTTTTGGCAGTACATCAATGGGCGTGGATAGC
GGTTTGACTCACGGGGATTTCCAAGTCTCCACCCCATTGACGTCAATGGGAGTTTGTTTTGGCACCAAAA
TCAACGGGACTTTCCAAAATGTCGTAACAACTCCGCCCCATTGACGCAAATGGGCGGTAGGCGTGTACGG
TGGGAGGTCTATATAAGCAGCGCGTTTTGCCTGTACTGGGTCTCTCTGGTTAGACCAGATCTGAGCCTGG
GAGCTCTCTGGCTAACTAGGGAACCCACTGCTTAAGCCTCAATAAAGCTTGCCTTGAGTGCTTCAAGTAG
TGTGTGCCCGTCTGTTGTGTGACTCTGGTAACTAGAGATCCCTCAGACCCTTTTAGTCAGTGTGGAAAAT
CTCTAGCAGTGGCGCCCGAACAGGGACTTGAAAGCGAAAGGGAAACCAGAGGAGCTCTCTCGACGCAGGA
CTCGGCTTGCTGAAGCGCGCACGGCAAGAGGCGAGGGGCGGCGACTGGTGAGTACGCCAAAAATTTTGAC
TAGCGGAGGCTAGAAGGAGAGAGATGGGTGCGAGAGCGTCAGTATTAAGCGGGGGAGAATTAGATCGCGA
TGGGAAAAAATTCGGTTAAGGCCAGGGGGAAAGAAAAAATATAAATTAAAACATATAGTATGGGCAAGCA
GGGAGCTAGAACGATTCGCAGTTAATCCTGGCCTGTTAGAAACATCAGAAGGCTGTAGACAAATACTGGG
ACAGCTACAACCATCCCTTCAGACAGGATCAGAAGAACTTAGATCATTATATAATACAGTAGCAACCCTC
TATTGTGTGCATCAAAGGATAGAGATAAAAGACACCAAGGAAGCTTTAGACAAGATAGAGGAAGAGCAAA
ACAAAAGTAAGACCACCGCACAGCAAGCGGCCGGCCGCTGATCTTCAGACCTGGAGGAGGAGATATGAGG
GACAATTGGAGAAGTGAATTATATAAATATAAAGTAGTAAAAATTGAACCATTAGGAGTAGCACCCACCA
AGGCAAAGAGAAGAGTGGTGCAGAGAGAAAAAAGAGCAGTGGGAATAGGAGCTTTGTTCCTTGGGTTCTT
GGGAGCAGCAGGAAGCACTATGGGCGCAGCGTCAATGACGCTGACGGTACAGGCCAGACAATTATTGTCT
GGTATAGTGCAGCAGCAGAACAATTTGCTGAGGGCTATTGAGGCGCAACAGCATCTGTTGCAACTCACAG
TCTGGGGCATCAAGCAGCTCCAGGCAAGAATCCTGGCTGTGGAAAGATACCTAAAGGATCAACAGCTCCT
GGGGATTTGGGGTTGCTCTGGAAAACTCATTTGCACCACTGCTGTGCCTTGGAATGCTAGTTGGAGTAAT
AAATCTCTGGAACAGATTTGGAATCACACGACCTGGATGGAGTGGGACAGAGAAATTAACAATTACACAA
GCTTAATACACTCCTTAATTGAAGAATCGCAAAACCAGCAAGAAAAGAATGAACAAGAATTATTGGAATT
AGATAAATGGGCAAGTTTGTGGAATTGGTTTAACATAACAAATTGGCTGTGGTATATAAAATTATTCATA
ATGATAGTAGGAGGCTTGGTAGGTTTAAGAATAGTTTTTGCTGTACTTTCTATAGTGAATAGAGTTAGGC
AGGGATATTCACCATTATCGTTTCAGACCCACCTCCCAACCCCGAGGGGACCCGACAGGCCCGAAGGAAT
AGAAGAAGAAGGTGGAGAGAGAGACAGAGACAGATCCATTCGATTAGTGAACGGATCGGCACTGCGTGCG
CCAATTCTGCAGACAAATGGCAGTATTCATCCACAATTTTAAAAGAAAAGGGGGGATTGGGGGGTACAGT
GCAGGGGAAAGAATAGTAGACATAATAGCAACAGACATACAAACTAAAGAATTACAAAAACAAATTACAA
AAATTCAAAATTTTCGGGTTTATTACAGGGACAGCAGAGATCCAGTTTGGTTAGTACCGGGCCCGCTCTA
GAGATCCGACGCGCCATCTCTAGGCCCGCGCCGGCCCCCTCGCACGGACTTGTGGGAGAAGCTCGGCTAC
TCCCCTGCCCCGGTTAATTTGCATATAATATTTCCTAGTAACTATAGAGGCTTAATGTGCGATAAAAGAC
AGATAATCTGTTCTTTTTAATACTAGCTACATTTTACATGATAGGCTTGGATTTCTATAACTTCGTATAG
CATACATTATACGAAGTTATAAACAGCACAAAAGGAAACTCACCCTAACTGTAAAGTAATTGTGTGTTTT
GAGACTATAAGTATCCCTTGGAGAACCACCTTGTTGGCCAAGTGAGGTAAAACCCGCGTTTAAGAGCTAT
GCTGGAAACAGCATA
